Addgene plasmid #136052: PLKO.1-REG1-3'UTR
Purpose: REG1 shRNA (Targeting 3'UTR) inserted into the PLKO.1 plasmid (ATTGTATCTCTGTAGTTTAAG)
Depositing lab: Anthony Leung. Depositing organization: Johns Hopkins School of Public Health. Publication: Structure-Mediated RNA Decay by UPF1 and G3BP1. Fischer JW, Busa VF, Shao Y, Leung AKL. Mol Cell. 2020 Apr 2;78(1):70-84.e6. doi: 10.1016/j.molcel.2020.01.021. Epub 2020 Feb 3. PubMed 32017897.
Backbone
  Vector backbone: PLKO.1
  Vector type: Mammalian Expression, Lentiviral
  Selectable markers: Puromycin
Growth in bacteria
  Bacterial resistance: Ampicillin, 100 μg/mL
  Growth temperature: 30°C
  Growth strain: NEB Stable
  Copy number: Unknown
Gene/Insert
  Gene/Insert name: REG1 (alt name: ZC3H12A)
  gRNA/shRNA sequence: ATTGTATCTCTGTAGTTTAAG
  Species: H. sapiens (human)
  Entrez Gene: ZC3H12A (a.k.a. MCPIP, MCPIP-1, MCPIP1, Reg1, dJ423B22.1)
Terms and licenses: Academic/Nonprofit Terms; Industry Terms: Not Available to Industry
How to cite: PLKO.1-REG1-3'UTR was a gift from Anthony Leung (Addgene plasmid # 136052 ; http://n2t.net/addgene:136052 ; RRID:Addgene_136052)
