[The description below was written by a language model from this plasmid's Addgene catalogue record and pLannotate feature annotations shown in this document.]
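Description:
PLKO.1-REG1-3'UTR is a lentiviral shRNA vector built on the PLKO.1 backbone for knocking down human REG1 (ZC3H12A, also known as MCPIP1) in mammalian cells. The hairpin is directed against the 3' untranslated region of the transcript. It is transcribed from the human U6 promoter, an RNA polymerase III promoter suited to producing short, defined RNAs. The feature table does not annotate the hairpin itself, but the unannotated gap between the U6 promoter and the cPPT/CTS element is where a PLKO.1 shRNA insert would be expected to lie. Downstream, a human PGK promoter drives puromycin N-acetyltransferase, so transduced or transfected cells can be selected with puromycin.

The viral framework is a self-inactivating, third-generation-style HIV-1 design. An RSV promoter fused to a truncated 5' LTR drives genomic RNA production in packaging cells. It is followed by the Ψ packaging signal with a gag fragment, the Rev response element for Rev-dependent nuclear export (with flanking env sequence), the cPPT/CTS, and a ΔU3 3' LTR that disables LTR promoter activity after integration. The short gag, env and nef annotations are residual fragments rather than functional genes, so packaging functions must be supplied in trans. An SV40 poly(A) signal and SV40 origin sit beyond the 3' LTR.

In bacteria the plasmid is maintained through a high-copy ColE1/pUC-type origin with ampicillin resistance, and it also carries an f1 origin and remnants of a lac/T7/T3 cloning region. The associated work concerns RNA decay pathways. Because the shRNA targets the 3'UTR, it should in principle leave a cDNA lacking that UTR unaffected, although the record does not state that use.
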