Features (pLannotate 1.2.2; 25 found; start..end, strand, type, name):
      3..419     +  CDS            env (fragment): ENV_HV1H2 - Experimental evidence at protein level: Swiss-Prot protein existence level 1. [Transmembrane protein gp41]: Acts as a class I viral fusion protein. Under the current model, the protein has at least 3 conformational states: pre-fusion native state, pre-hairpin intermediate state, and post-fusion hairpin state. During fusion of viral and target intracellular membranes, the coiled coil regions (heptad repeats) assume a trimer-of-hairpins structure, positioning the fusion peptide in close proximity to the C-terminal region of the ectodomain. The formation of this structure appears to d
    468..708     +  promoter       U6 promoter: RNA polymerase III promoter for human U6 snRNA
    813..930     +  misc_feature   cPPT/CTS: central polypurine tract and central termination sequence of HIV-1
    979..1489    +  promoter       hPGK promoter: human phosphoglycerate kinase 1 promoter
   1511..2110    +  CDS            PuroR: puromycin N-acetyltransferase; pac from Streptomyces alboniger; confers resistance to puromycin
   2153..2236    +  CDS            nef (fragment): NEF_HV1Z2 - Experimental evidence at protein level: Swiss-Prot protein existence level 1. Extracellular Nef protein targets CD4(+) T-lymphocytes for apoptosis by interacting with CXCR4 surface receptors. From Human immunodeficiency virus type 1 group M subtype D (isolate Z2/CDC-Z34) (HIV-1).
   2238..2471    +  LTR            3' LTR (ΔU3): self-inactivating 3' long terminal repeat (LTR) from HIV-1
   2543..2664    +  polyA_signal   SV40 poly(A) signal: SV40 polyadenylation signal
   2704..2839    +  rep_origin     SV40 ori: SV40 origin of replication
   2860..2878    -  promoter       T7 promoter: promoter for bacteriophage T7 RNA polymerase
   2886..3041    +  CDS            lacZα (fragment): LacZα fragment of β-galactosidase; lacZ fragment
   3046..3474    +  rep_origin     f1 ori (sequence partly withheld): f1 bacteriophage origin of replication; arrow indicates direction of (+) strand synthesis
   3527..3631    +  promoter       AmpR promoter: bla
   3632..4492    +  CDS            AmpR: β-lactamase; bla; confers resistance to ampicillin, carbenicillin, and related antibiotics
   4663..5251    +  rep_origin     ori: high-copy-number ColE1/pMB1/pBR322/pUC origin of replication
   5434..5526    +  CDS            lacI (fragment): lac repressor; lacI; The lac repressor binds to the lac operator to inhibit transcription in E. coli. This inhibition can be relieved by adding lactose or isopropyl-β-D-thiogalactopyranoside (IPTG).
   5539..5560    +  protein_bind   CAP binding site: CAP binding activates transcription in the presence of cAMP. E. coli catabolite activator protein
   5575..5605    +  promoter       lac promoter: promoter for the E. coli lac operon
   5613..5629    +  protein_bind   lac operator: The lac repressor binds to the lac operator to inhibit transcription in E. coli. This inhibition can be relieved by adding lactose or isopropyl-β-D-thiogalactopyranoside (IPTG). lac repressor encoded by lacI
   5674..5692    +  promoter       T3 promoter: promoter for bacteriophage T3 RNA polymerase
   5720..5946    +  promoter       RSV promoter: Rous sarcoma virus enhancer/promoter
   5947..6127    +  LTR            5' LTR (truncated): truncated 5' long terminal repeat (LTR) from HIV-1
   6174..6299    +  misc_feature   HIV-1 Ψ: packaging signal of human immunodeficiency virus type 1
   6283..6646    +  CDS            HIV-1 gag (fragment): gag protein from human immunodeficiency virus 1; gag
   6792..7025    +  misc_feature   RRE: The Rev response element (RRE) of HIV-1 allows for Rev-dependent mRNA export from the nucleus to the cytoplasm.
>Addgene plasmid #136052 | PLKO.1-REG1-3'UTR | addgene full sequence | sequence record 297083 | Addgene NGS Result
GTTGGAGTAATAAATCTCTGGAACAGATTTGGAATCACACGACCTGGATGGAGTGGGACAGAGAAATTAA
CAATTACACAAGCTTAATACACTCCTTAATTGAAGAATCGCAAAACCAGCAAGAAAAGAATGAACAAGAA
TTATTGGAATTAGATAAATGGGCAAGTTTGTGGAATTGGTTTAACATAACAAATTGGCTGTGGTATATAA
AATTATTCATAATGATAGTAGGAGGCTTGGTAGGTTTAAGAATAGTTTTTGCTGTACTTTCTATAGTGAA
TAGAGTTAGGCAGGGATATTCACCATTATCGTTTCAGACCCACCTCCCAACCCCGAGGGGACCCGACAGG
CCCGAAGGAATAGAAGAAGAAGGTGGAGAGAGAGACAGAGACAGATCCATTCGATTAGTGAACGGATCTC
GACGGTATCGATCACGAGACTAGCCTCGAGCGGCCGCCCCCTTCACCGAGGGCCTATTTCCCATGATTCC
TTCATATTTGCATATACGATACAAGGCTGTTAGAGAGATAATTGGAATTAATTTGACTGTAAACACAAAG
ATATTAGTACAAAATACGTGACGTAGAAAGTAATAATTTCTTGGGTAGTTTGCAGTTTTAAAATTATGTT
TTAAAATGGACTATCATATGCTTACCGTAACTTGAAAGTATTTCGATTTCTTGGCTTTATATATCTTGTG
GAAAGGACGAAACACCGGATTGTATCTCTGTAGTTTAAGCTCGAGCTTAAACTACAGAGATACAATTTTT
TGAATTCTCGACCTCGAGACAAATGGCAGTATTCATCCACAATTTTAAAAGAAAAGGGGGGATTGGGGGG
TACAGTGCAGGGGAAAGAATAGTAGACATAATAGCAACAGACATACAAACTAAAGAATTACAAAAACAAA
TTACAAAAATTCAAAATTTTCGGGTTTATTACAGGGACAGCAGAGATCCACTTTGGCCGCGGCTCGAGGG
GGTTGGGGTTGCGCCTTTTCCAAGGCAGCCCTGGGTTTGCGCAGGGACGCGGCTGCTCTGGGCGTGGTTC
CGGGAAACGCAGCGGCGCCGACCCTGGGTCTCGCACATTCTTCACGTCCGTTCGCAGCGTCACCCGGATC
TTCGCCGCTACCCTTGTGGGCCCCCCGGCGACGCTTCCTGCTCCGCCCCTAAGTCGGGAAGGTTCCTTGC
GGTTCGCGGCGTGCCGGACGTGACAAACGGAAGCCGCACGTCTCACTAGTACCCTCGCAGACGGACAGCG
CCAGGGAGCAATGGCAGCGCGCCGACCGCGATGGGCTGTGGCCAATAGCGGCTGCTCAGCAGGGCGCGCC
GAGAGCAGCGGCCGGGAAGGGGCGGTGCGGGAGGCGGGGTGTGGGGCGGTAGTGTGGGCCCTGTTCCTGC
CCGCGCGGTGTTCCGCATTCTGCAAGCCTCCGGAGCGCACGTCGGCAGTCGGCTCCCTCGTTGACCGAAT
CACCGACCTCTCTCCCCAGGGGGATCCACCGGAGCTTACCATGACCGAGTACAAGCCCACGGTGCGCCTC
GCCACCCGCGACGACGTCCCCAGGGCCGTACGCACCCTCGCCGCCGCGTTCGCCGACTACCCCGCCACGC
GCCACACCGTCGATCCGGACCGCCACATCGAGCGGGTCACCGAGCTGCAAGAACTCTTCCTCACGCGCGT
CGGGCTCGACATCGGCAAGGTGTGGGTCGCGGACGACGGCGCCGCGGTGGCGGTCTGGACCACGCCGGAG
AGCGTCGAAGCGGGGGCGGTGTTCGCCGAGATCGGCCCGCGCATGGCCGAGTTGAGCGGTTCCCGGCTGG
CCGCGCAGCAACAGATGGAAGGCCTCCTGGCGCCGCACCGGCCCAAGGAGCCCGCGTGGTTCCTGGCCAC
CGTCGGCGTCTCGCCCGACCACCAGGGCAAGGGTCTGGGCAGCGCCGTCGTGCTCCCCGGAGTGGAGGCG
GCCGAGCGCGCCGGGGTGCCCGCCTTCCTGGAGACCTCCGCGCCCCGCAACCTCCCCTTCTACGAGCGGC
TCGGCTTCACCGTCACCGCCGACGTCGAGGTGCCCGAAGGACCGCGCACCTGGTGCATGACCCGCAAGCC
CGGTGCCTGACGCCCGCCCCACGACCCGCAGCGCCCGACCGAAAGGAGCGCACGACCCCATGCATCGGTA
CCTTTAAGACCAATGACTTACAAGGCAGCTGTAGATCTTAGCCACTTTTTAAAAGAAAAGGGGGGACTGG
AAGGGCTAATTCACTCCCAACGAAGACAAGATCTGCTTTTTGCTTGTACTGGGTCTCTCTGGTTAGACCA
GATCTGAGCCTGGGAGCTCTCTGGCTAACTAGGGAACCCACTGCTTAAGCCTCAATAAAGCTTGCCTTGA
GTGCTTCAAGTAGTGTGTGCCCGTCTGTTGTGTGACTCTGGTAACTAGAGATCCCTCAGACCCTTTTAGT
CAGTGTGGAAAATCTCTAGCAGTAGTAGTTCATGTCATCTTATTATTCAGTATTTATAACTTGCAAAGAA
ATGAATATCAGAGAGTGAGAGGAACTTGTTTATTGCAGCTTATAATGGTTACAAATAAAGCAATAGCATC
ACAAATTTCACAAATAAAGCATTTTTTTCACTGCATTCTAGTTGTGGTTTGTCCAAACTCATCAATGTAT
CTTATCATGTCTGGCTCTAGCTATCCCGCCCCTAACTCCGCCCATCCCGCCCCTAACTCCGCCCAGTTCC
GCCCATTCTCCGCCCCATGGCTGACTAATTTTTTTTATTTATGCAGAGGCCGAGGCCGCCTCGGCCTCTG
AGCTATTCCAGAAGTAGTGAGGAGGCTTTTTTGGAGGCCTAGGGACGTACCCAATTCGCCCTATAGTGAG
TCGTATTACGCGCGCTCACTGGCCGTCGTTTTACAACGTCGTGACTGGGAAAACCCTGGCGTTACCCAAC
TTAATCGCCTTGCAGCACATCCCCCTTTCGCCAGCTGGCGTAATAGCGAAGAGGCCCGCACCGATCGCCC
TTCCCAACAGTTGCGCAGCCTGAATGGCGAATGGG
[124 nt withheld, positions 3046-3169]
C
[91 nt withheld, positions 3171-3261]
A
[49 nt withheld, positions 3263-3311]
CCTTTGACGTTGGAGTCCACGTTCTTT
[37 nt withheld, positions 3339-3375]
ACCCTATCTCGGTCTATTCTTTTGATTTATAAGGGATTTTGCCGATTTCGGCCTATTGGTTAAAAAATGA
GCTGATTTAACAAAAATTTAACGCGAATTTTAACAAAATATTAACGCTTACAATTTAGGTGGCACTTTTC
GGGGAAATGTGCGCGGAACCCCTATTTGTTTATTTTTCTAAATACATTCAAATATGTATCCGCTCATGAG
ACAATAACCCTGATAAATGCTTCAATAATATTGAAAAAGGAAGAGTATGAGTATTCAACATTTCCGTGTC
GCCCTTATTCCCTTTTTTGCGGCATTTTGCCTTCCTGTTTTTGCTCACCCAGAAACGCTGGTGAAAGTAA
AAGATGCTGAAGATCAGTTGGGTGCACGAGTGGGTTACATCGAACTGGATCTCAACAGCGGTAAGATCCT
TGAGAGTTTTCGCCCCGAAGAACGTTTTCCAATGATGAGCACTTTTAAAGTTCTGCTATGTGGCGCGGTA
TTATCCCGTATTGACGCCGGGCAAGAGCAACTCGGTCGCCGCATACACTATTCTCAGAATGACTTGGTTG
AGTACTCACCAGTCACAGAAAAGCATCTTACGGATGGCATGACAGTAAGAGAATTATGCAGTGCTGCCAT
AACCATGAGTGATAACACTGCGGCCAACTTACTTCTGACAACGATCGGAGGACCGAAGGAGCTAACCGCT
TTTTTGCACAACATGGGGGATCATGTAACTCGCCTTGATCGTTGGGAACCGGAGCTGAATGAAGCCATAC
CAAACGACGAGCGTGACACCACGATGCCTGTAGCAATGGCAACAACGTTGCGCAAACTATTAACTGGCGA
ACTACTTACTCTAGCTTCCCGGCAACAATTAATAGACTGGATGGAGGCGGATAAAGTTGCAGGACCACTT
CTGCGCTCGGCCCTTCCGGCTGGCTGGTTTATTGCTGATAAATCTGGAGCCGGTGAGCGTGGGTCTCGCG
GTATCATTGCAGCACTGGGGCCAGATGGTAAGCCCTCCCGTATCGTAGTTATCTACACGACGGGGAGTCA
GGCAACTATGGATGAACGAAATAGACAGATCGCTGAGATAGGTGCCTCACTGATTAAGCATTGGTAACTG
TCAGACCAAGTTTACTCATATATACTTTAGATTGATTTAAAACTTCATTTTTAATTTAAAAGGATCTAGG
TGAAGATCCTTTTTGATAATCTCATGACCAAAATCCCTTAACGTGAGTTTTCGTTCCACTGAGCGTCAGA
CCCCGTAGAAAAGATCAAAGGATCTTCTTGAGATCCTTTTTTTCTGCGCGTAATCTGCTGCTTGCAAACA
AAAAAACCACCGCTACCAGCGGTGGTTTGTTTGCCGGATCAAGAGCTACCAACTCTTTTTCCGAAGGTAA
CTGGCTTCAGCAGAGCGCAGATACCAAATACTGTTCTTCTAGTGTAGCCGTAGTTAGGCCACCACTTCAA
GAACTCTGTAGCACCGCCTACATACCTCGCTCTGCTAATCCTGTTACCAGTGGCTGCTGCCAGTGGCGAT
AAGTCGTGTCTTACCGGGTTGGACTCAAGACGATAGTTACCGGATAAGGCGCAGCGGTCGGGCTGAACGG
GGGGTTCGTGCACACAGCCCAGCTTGGAGCGAACGACCTACACCGAACTGAGATACCTACAGCGTGAGCT
ATGAGAAAGCGCCACGCTTCCCGAAGGGAGAAAGGCGGACAGGTATCCGGTAAGCGGCAGGGTCGGAACA
GGAGAGCGCACGAGGGAGCTTCCAGGGGGAAACGCCTGGTATCTTTATAGTCCTGTCGGGTTTCGCCACC
TCTGACTTGAGCGTCGATTTTTGTGATGCTCGTCAGGGGGGCGGAGCCTATGGAAAAACGCCAGCAACGC
GGCCTTTTTACGGTTCCTGGCCTTTTGCTGGCCTTTTGCTCACATGTTCTTTCCTGCGTTATCCCCTGAT
TCTGTGGATAACCGTATTACCGCCTTTGAGTGAGCTGATACCGCTCGCCGCAGCCGAACGACCGAGCGCA
GCGAGTCAGTGAGCGAGGAAGCGGAAGAGCGCCCAATACGCAAACCGCCTCTCCCCGCGCGTTGGCCGAT
TCATTAATGCAGCTGGCACGACAGGTTTCCCGACTGGAAAGCGGGCAGTGAGCGCAACGCAATTAATGTG
AGTTAGCTCACTCATTAGGCACCCCAGGCTTTACACTTTATGCTTCCGGCTCGTATGTTGTGTGGAATTG
TGAGCGGATAACAATTTCACACAGGAAACAGCTATGACCATGATTACGCCAAGCGCGCAATTAACCCTCA
CTAAAGGGAACAAAAGCTGGAGCTGCAAGCTTAATGTAGTCTTATGCAATACTCTTGTAGTCTTGCAACA
TGGTAACGATGAGTTAGCAACATGCCTTACAAGGAGAGAAAAAGCACCGTGCATGCCGATTGGTGGAAGT
AAGGTGGTACGATCGTGCCTTATTAGGAAGGCAACAGACGGGTCTGACATGGATTGGACGAACCACTGAA
TTGCCGCATTGCAGAGATATTGTATTTAAGTGCCTAGCTCGATACATAAACGGGTCTCTCTGGTTAGACC
AGATCTGAGCCTGGGAGCTCTCTGGCTAACTAGGGAACCCACTGCTTAAGCCTCAATAAAGCTTGCCTTG
AGTGCTTCAAGTAGTGTGTGCCCGTCTGTTGTGTGACTCTGGTAACTAGAGATCCCTCAGACCCTTTTAG
TCAGTGTGGAAAATCTCTAGCAGTGGCGCCCGAACAGGGACTTGAAAGCGAAAGGGAAACCAGAGGAGCT
CTCTCGACGCAGGACTCGGCTTGCTGAAGCGCGCACGGCAAGAGGCGAGGGGCGGCGACTGGTGAGTACG
CCAAAAATTTTGACTAGCGGAGGCTAGAAGGAGAGAGATGGGTGCGAGAGCGTCAGTATTAAGCGGGGGA
GAATTAGATCGCGATGGGAAAAAATTCGGTTAAGGCCAGGGGGAAAGAAAAAATATAAATTAAAACATAT
AGTATGGGCAAGCAGGGAGCTAGAACGATTCGCAGTTAATCCTGGCCTGTTAGAAACATCAGAAGGCTGT
AGACAAATACTGGGACAGCTACAACCATCCCTTCAGACAGGATCAGAAGAACTTAGATCATTATATAATA
CAGTAGCAACCCTCTATTGTGTGCATCAAAGGATAGAGATAAAAGACACCAAGGAAGCTTTAGACAAGAT
AGAGGAAGAGCAAAACAAAAGTAAGACCACCGCACAGCAAGCGGCCGCTGATCTTCAGACCTGGAGGAGG
AGATATGAGGGACAATTGGAGAAGTGAATTATATAAATATAAAGTAGTAAAAATTGAACCATTAGGAGTA
GCACCCACCAAGGCAAAGAGAAGAGTGGTGCAGAGAGAAAAAAGAGCAGTGGGAATAGGAGCTTTGTTCC
TTGGGTTCTTGGGAGCAGCAGGAAGCACTATGGGCGCAGCGTCAATGACGCTGACGGTACAGGCCAGACA
ATTATTGTCTGGTATAGTGCAGCAGCAGAACAATTTGCTGAGGGCTATTGAGGCGCAACAGCATCTGTTG
CAACTCACAGTCTGGGGCATCAAGCAGCTCCAGGCAAGAATCCTGGCTGTGGAAAGATACCTAAAGGATC
AACAGCTCCTGGGGATTTGGGGTTGCTCTGGAAAACTCATTTGCACCACTGCTGTGCCTTGGAATGCTA
